>Addgene plasmid #90473 | pET28a-HIS-TagGFP2-TEV-GGG-ELP(120nm)-Cys | addgene full sequence | sequence record 191118 | Addgene NGS Result
TGCTAACTCGAGTAAGATCCGGCTGCTAACAAAGCCCGAAAGGAAGCTGAGTTGGCTGCTGCCACCGCTG
AGCAATAACTAGCATAACCCCTTGGGGCCTCTAAACGGGTCTTGAGGGGTTTTTTGCTGAAAGGAGGAAC
TATATCCGGATTGGCGAATGGG
[124 nt withheld, positions 163-286]
C
[91 nt withheld, positions 288-378]
A
[49 nt withheld, positions 380-428]
CCTTTGACGTTGGAGTCCACGTTCTTT
[37 nt withheld, positions 456-492]
ACCCTATCTCGGTCTATTCTTTTGATTTATAAGGGATTTTGCCGATTTCGGCCTATTGGTTAAAAAATGA
GCTGATTTAACAAAAATTTAACGCGAATTTTAACAAAATATTAACGCTTACAATTTAGGTGGCACTTTTC
GGGGAAATGTGCGCGGAACCCCTATTTGTTTATTTTTCTAAATACATTCAAATATGTATCCGCTCATGAA
TTAATTCTTAGAAAAACTCATCGAGCATCAAATGAAACTGCAATTTATTCATATCAGGATTATCAATACC
ATATTTTTGAAAAAGCCGTTTCTGTAATGAAGGAGAAAACTCACCGAGGCAGTTCCATAGGATGGCAAGA
TCCTGGTATCGGTCTGCGATTCCGACTCGTCCAACATCAATACAACCTATTAATTTCCCCTCGTCAAAAA
TAAGGTTATCAAGTGAGAAATCACCATGAGTGACGACTGAATCCGGTGAGAATGGCAAAAGTTTATGCAT
TTCTTTCCAGACTTGTTCAACAGGCCAGCCATTACGCTCGTCATCAAAATCACTCGCATCAACCAAACCG
TTATTCATTCGTGATTGCGCCTGAGCGAGACGAAATACGCGATCGCTGTTAAAAGGACAATTACAAACAG
GAATCGAATGCAACCGGCGCAGGAACACTGCCAGCGCATCAACAATATTTTCACCTGAATCAGGATATTC
TTCTAATACCTGGAATGCTGTTTTCCCGGGGATCGCAGTGGTGAGTAACCATGCATCATCAGGAGTACGG
ATAAAATGCTTGATGGTCGGAAGAGGCATAAATTCCGTCAGCCAGTTTAGTCTGACCATCTCATCTGTAA
CATCATTGGCAACGCTACCTTTGCCATGTTTCAGAAACAACTCTGGCGCATCGGGCTTCCCATACAATCG
ATAGATTGTCGCACCTGATTGCCCGACATTATCGCGAGCCCATTTATACCCATATAAATCAGCATCCATG
TTGGAATTTAATCGCGGCCTAGAGCAAGACGTTTCCCGTTGAATATGGCTCATAACACCCCTTGTATTAC
TGTTTATGTAAGCAGACAGTTTTATTGTTCATGACCAAAATCCCTTAACGTGAGTTTTCGTTCCACTGAG
CGTCAGACCCCGTAGAAAAGATCAAAGGATCTTCTTGAGATCCTTTTTTTCTGCGCGTAATCTGCTGCTT
GCAAACAAAAAAACCACCGCTACCAGCGGTGGTTTGTTTGCCGGATCAAGAGCTACCAACTCTTTTTCCG
AAGGTAACTGGCTTCAGCAGAGCGCAGATACCAAATACTGTCCTTCTAGTGTAGCCGTAGTTAGGCCACC
ACTTCAAGAACTCTGTAGCACCGCCTACATACCTCGCTCTGCTAATCCTGTTACCAGTGGCTGCTGCCAG
TGGCGATAAGTCGTGTCTTACCGGGTTGGACTCAAGACGATAGTTACCGGATAAGGCGCAGCGGTCGGGC
TGAACGGGGGGTTCGTGCACACAGCCCAGCTTGGAGCGAACGACCTACACCGAACTGAGATACCTACAGC
GTGAGCTATGAGAAAGCGCCACGCTTCCCGAAGGGAGAAAGGCGGACAGGTATCCGGTAAGCGGCAGGGT
CGGAACAGGAGAGCGCACGAGGGAGCTTCCAGGGGGAAACGCCTGGTATCTTTATAGTCCTGTCGGGTTT
CGCCACCTCTGACTTGAGCGTCGATTTTTGTGATGCTCGTCAGGGGGGCGGAGCCTATGGAAAAACGCCA
GCAACGCGGCCTTTTTACGGTTCCTGGCCTTTTGCTGGCCTTTTGCTCACATGTTCTTTCCTGCGTTATC
CCCTGATTCTGTGGATAACCGTATTACCGCCTTTGAGTGAGCTGATACCGCTCGCCGCAGCCGAACGACC
GAGCGCAGCGAGTCAGTGAGCGAGGAAGCGGAAGAGCGCCTGATGCGGTATTTTCTCCTTACGCATCTGT
GCGGTATTTCACACCGCAATGGTGCACTCTCAGTACAATCTGCTCTGATGCCGCATAGTTAAGCCAGTAT
ACACTCCGCTATCGCTACGTGACTGGGTCATGGCTGCGCCCCGACACCCGCCAACACCCGCTGACGCGCC
CTGACGGGCTTGTCTGCTCCCGGCATCCGCTTACAGACAAGCTGTGACCGTCTCCGGGAGCTGCATGTGT
CAGAGGTTTTCACCGTCATCACCGAAACGCGCGAGGCAGCTGCGGTAAAGCTCATCAGCGTGGTCGTGAA
GCGATTCACAGATGTCTGCCTGTTCATCCGCGTCCAGCTCGTTGAGTTTCTCCAGAAGCGTTAATGTCTG
GCTTCTGATAAAGCGGGCCATGTTAAGGGCGGTTTTTTCCTGTTTGGTCACTGATGCCTCCGTGTAAGGG
GGATTTCTGTTCATGGGGGTAATGATACCGATGAAACGAGAGAGGATGCTCACGATACGGGTTACTGATG
ATGAACATGCCCGGTTACTGGAACGTTGTGAGGGTAAACAACTGGCGGTATGGATGCGGCGGGACCAGAG
AAAAATCACTCAGGGTCAATGCCAGCGCTTCGTTAATACAGATGTAGGTGTTCCACAGGGTAGCCAGCAG
CATCCTGCGATGCAGATCCGGAACATAATGGTGCAGGGCGCTGACTTCCGCGTTTCCAGACTTTACGAAA
CACGGAAACCGAAGACCATTCATGTTGTTGCTCAGGTCGCAGACGTTTTGCAGCAGCAGTCGCTTCACGT
TCGCTCGCGTATCGGTGATTCATTCTGCTAACCAGTAAGGCAACCCCGCCAGCCTAGCCGGGTCCTCAAC
GACAGGAGCACGATCATGCGCACCCGTGGGGCCGCCATGCCGGCGATAATGGCCTGCTTCTCGCCGAAAC
GTTTGGTGGCGGGACCAGTGACGAAGGCTTGAGCGAGGGCGTGCAAGATTCCGAATACCGCAAGCGACAG
GCCGATCATCGTCGCGCTCCAGCGAAAGCGGTCCTCGCCGAAAATGACCCAGAGCGCTGCCGGCACCTGT
CCTACGAGTTGCATGATAAAGAAGACAGTCATAAGTGCGGCGACGATAGTCATGCCCCGCGCCCACCGGA
AGGAGCTGACTGGGTTGAAGGCTCTCAAGGGCATCGGTCGAGATCCCGGTGCCTAATGAGTGAGCTAACT
TACATTAATTGCGTTGCGCTCACTGCCCGCTTTCCAGTCGGGAAACCTGTCGTGCCAGCTGCATTAATGA
ATCGGCCAACGCGCGGGGAGAGGCGGTTTGCGTATTGGGCGCCAGGGTGGTTTTTCTTTTCACCAGTGAG
ACGGGCAACAGCTGATTGCCCTTCACCGCCTGGCCCTGAGAGAGTTGCAGCAAGCGGTCCACGCTGGTTT
GCCCCAGCAGGCGAAAATCCTGTTTGATGGTGGTTAACGGCGGGATATAACATGAGCTGTCTTCGGTATC
GTCGTATCCCACTACCGAGATATCCGCACCAACGCGCAGCCCGGACTCGGTAATGGCGCGCATTGCGCCC
AGCGCCATCTGATCGTTGGCAACCAGCATCGCAGTGGGAACGATGCCCTCATTCAGCATTTGCATGGTTT
GTTGAAAACCGGACATGGCACTCCAGTCGCCTTCCCGTTCCGCTATCGGCTGAATTTGATTGCGAGTGAG
ATATTTATGCCAGCCAGCCAGACGCAGACGCGCCGAGACAGAACTTAATGGGCCCGCTAACAGCGCGATT
TGCTGGTGACCCAATGCGACCAGATGCTCCACGCCCAGTCGCGTACCGTCTTCATGGGAGAAAATAATAC
TGTTGATGGGTGTCTGGTCAGAGACATCAAGAAATAACGCCGGAACATTAGTGCAGGCAGCTTCCACAGC
AATGGCATCCTGGTCATCCAGCGGATAGTTAATGATCAGCCCACTGACGCGTTGCGCGAGAAGATTGTGC
ACCGCCGCTTTACAGGCTTCGACGCCGCTTCGTTCTACCATCGACACCACCACGCTGGCACCCAGTTGAT
CGGCGCGAGATTTAATCGCCGCGACAATTTGCGACGGCGCGTGCAGGGCCAGACTGGAGGTGGCAACGCC
AATCAGCAACGACTGTTTGCCCGCCAGTTGTTGTGCCACGCGGTTGGGAATGTAATTCAGCTCCGCCATC
GCCGCTTCCACTTTTTCCCGCGTTTTCGCAGAAACGTGGCTGGCCTGGTTCACCACGCGGGAAACGGTCT
GATAAGAGACACCGGCATACTCTGCGACATCGTATAACGTTACTGGTTTCACATTCACCACCCTGAATTG
ACTCTCTTCCGGGCGCTATCATGCCATACCGCGAAAGGTTTTGCGCCATTCGATGGTGTCCGGGATCTCG
ACGCTCTCCCTTATGCGACTCCTGCATTAGGAAGCAGCCCAGTAGTAGGTTGAGGCCGTTGAGCACCGCC
GCCGCAAGGAATGGTGCATGCAAGGAGATGGCGCCCAACAGTCCCCCGGCCACGGGGCCTGCCACCATAC
CCACGCCGAAACAAGCGCTCATGAGCCCGAAGTGGCGAGCCCGATCTTCCCCATCGGTGATGTCGGCGAT
ATAGGCGCCAGCAACCGCACCTGTGGCGCCGGTGATGCCGGCCACGATGCGTCCGGCGTAGAGGATCGAG
ATCTCGATCCCGCGAAATTAATACGACTCACTATAGGGGAATTGTGAGCGGATAACAATTCCCCTGTAGA
AATAATTTTGTTTAACTTTAAGAAGGAGATATACATATGCACCACCACCACCACCACGGTTCTGGTGGTG
AAGAACTGTTCGCTGGTATCGTTCCGGTTCTGATCGAACTGGACGGTGACGTTCACGGTCACAAATTCTC
TGTTCGTGGTGAAGGTGAAGGTGACGCTGACTACGGTAAACTGGAAATCAAATTCATCTGCACCACCGGT
AAACTGCCGGTTCCGTGGCCGACCCTGGTTACCACCCTGTGCTACGGTATCCAGTGCTTCGCTCGTTACC
CGGAACACATGAAAATGAACGACTTCTTCAAATCTGCTATGCCGGAAGGTTACATCCAGGAACGTACCAT
CCAGTTCCAGGACGACGGTAAATACAAAACCCGTGGTGAAGTTAAATTCGAAGGTGACACCCTGGTTAAC
CGTATCGAACTGAAAGGTAAAGACTTCAAAGAAGACGGTAACATCCTGGGTCACAAACTGGAATACTCTT
TCAACTCTCACAACGTTTACATCCGTCCGGACAAAGCTAACAACGGTCTGGAAGCTAACTTCAAAACCCG
TCACAACATCGAAGGTGGTGGTGTTCAGCTGGCTGACCACTACCAGACCAACGTTCCGCTGGGTGACGGT
CCGGTTCTGATCCCGATCAACCACTACCTGTCTACCCAGACCAAAATCTCTAAAGACCGTAACGAAGCTC
GTGACCACATGGTTCTGCTGGAATCTTTCTCTGCTTGCTGCCACACCCACGGTATGGACGAACTGTACCG
TGAAAACCTGTACTTCCAGGGGGGCGGTGTGCCGGGAGAAGGAGTCCCTGGTGTCGGTGTCCCAGGCGTG
GGTGTTCCGGGTGTGGGCGTTCCAGGCGTAGGCGTACCGGGCGCGGGTGTTCCTGGTGCTGGTGTTCCGG
GCGGCGGTGTTCCGGGGGGTGGCGTTCCGGGTGAAGGAGTACCAGGCGAAGGCGTGCCGGGTGTCGGTGT
CCCAGGCGTGGGTGTTCCGGGTGTGGGCGTTCCAGGCGTAGGCGTACCGGGCGCGGGTGTTCCTGGTGCT
GGTGTTCCGGGCGGCGGTGTTCCGGGGGGTGGCGTTCCGGGTGAGGGTGTACCAGGCGAAGGGGTGCCGG
GTGTCGGTGTCCCAGGCGTGGGTGTTCCGGGTGTGGGCGTTCCAGGCGTAGGCGTACCGGGCGCGGGTGT
TCCTGGTGCTGGTGTTCCGGGCGGCGGTGTTCCGGGGGGTGGCGTTCCGGGTGAGGGTGTGCCGGGAGAA
GGAGTCCCTGGTGTCGGTGTCCCAGGCGTGGGTGTTCCGGGTGTGGGCGTTCCAGGCGTAGGCGTACCGG
GCGCGGGTGTTCCTGGTGCTGGTGTTCCGGGCGGCGGTGTTCCGGGGGGTGGCGTTCCGGGTGAAGGAGT
ACCAGGCGAAGGCGTGCCGGGTGTCGGTGTCCCAGGCGTGGGTGTTCCGGGTGTGGGCGTTCCAGGCGTA
GGCGTACCGGGCGCGGGTGTTCCTGGTGCTGGTGTTCCGGGCGGCGGTGTTCCGGGGGGTGGCGTTCCGG
GTGAGGGTGTACCAGGCGAAGGGGTGCCGGGTGTCGGTGTCCCAGGCGTGGGTGTTCCGGGTGTGGGCGT
TCCAGGCGTAGGCGTACCGGGCGCGGGTGTTCCTGGTGCTGGTGTTCCGGGCGGCGGTGTTCCGGGGGGT
GGCGTTCCGGGTGAAGGT
Features (pLannotate 1.2.2; 20 found; start..end, strand, type, name):
     22..71      +  CDS            SET1 (fragment): solubility-enhancement tag derived from T7 phage gene 10B
     79..126     +  terminator     T7 terminator: transcription terminator for bacteriophage T7 RNA polymerase
    163..591     +  rep_origin     f1 ori (sequence partly withheld): f1 bacteriophage origin of replication; arrow indicates direction of (+) strand synthesis
    644..701     +  promoter       AmpR promoter (fragment): bla
    710..1525    -  CDS            KanR: aminoglycoside phosphotransferase; aph(3')-Ia; confers resistance to kanamycin in bacteria or G418 (Geneticin®) in eukaryotes
   1647..2235    +  rep_origin     ori: high-copy-number ColE1/pMB1/pBR322/pUC origin of replication
   2421..2560    -  misc_feature   bom: basis of mobility region from pBR322
   2662..2853    -  CDS            rop: Rop protein, which maintains plasmids at low copy number; rop
   2870..3250    +  CDS            YPB1_ECOLX: Protein predicted: Swiss-Prot protein existence level 4. From Escherichia coli.
   3322..3613    -  CDS            TcR (fragment): tetracycline efflux protein; tet; confers resistance to tetracycline
   3628..3649    -  protein_bind   CAP binding site: CAP binding activates transcription in the presence of cAMP. E. coli catabolite activator protein
   3662..4744    -  CDS            lacI: lac repressor; lacI; The lac repressor binds to the lac operator to inhibit transcription in E. coli. This inhibition can be relieved by adding lactose or isopropyl-β-D-thiogalactopyranoside (IPTG).
   4745..4822    -  promoter       lacI promoter: lacI
   4830..5109    -  CDS            TcR (fragment): tetracycline efflux protein; tet; confers resistance to tetracycline
   5131..5149    +  promoter       T7 promoter: promoter for bacteriophage T7 RNA polymerase
   5150..5174    +  protein_bind   lac operator: The lac repressor binds to the lac operator to inhibit transcription in E. coli. This inhibition can be relieved by adding lactose or isopropyl-β-D-thiogalactopyranoside (IPTG). lac repressor encoded by lacI
   5189..5211    +  RBS            RBS: efficient ribosome binding site from bacteriophage T7 gene 10 (Olins and Rangwala, 1989)
   5222..5239    +  CDS            9xHis (fragment): 9xHis affinity tag
   5243..5953    +  CDS            TagGFP2: TagGFP2 is a basic (constitutively fluorescent) green fluorescent protein published in 2008, derived from Aequorea macrodactyla. It is reported to be a very rapidly-maturing monomer with low acid sensitivity.
   5954..5972    +  CDS            TEV site (fragment): tobacco etch virus (TEV) protease recognition and cleavage site
