[The description below was written by a language model from this plasmid's Addgene catalogue record and pLannotate feature annotations shown in this document.]
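Description:
pET28a-HIS-TagGFP2-TEV-GGG-ELP(120nm)-Cys is a bacterial expression plasmid built on the Novagen pET28a backbone, about 6.9 kb in total with a synthetic insert of roughly 1.7 kb introduced by Gibson cloning. It is selected with kanamycin through the aph(3')-Ia gene and replicates from a pBR322-type origin accompanied by bom and rop, consistent with its listing as low copy. An f1 origin is also present. Short matches to tetracycline-resistance sequence and to a T7 gene 10-derived tag in the annotation appear to be backbone remnants rather than functional parts.

Expression is driven by a T7 promoter followed by a lac operator and the T7 gene 10 ribosome binding site. A plasmid-borne lacI gene provides repression, and a T7 terminator lies downstream, so the protein is made in DE3-type E. coli hosts that supply T7 RNA polymerase. The open reading frame begins with a histidine tag, followed by the monomeric green fluorescent protein TagGFP2 and a TEV protease site. The automated feature table stops there. According to the catalogue entry, the remaining coding region encodes a triglycine motif, an elastin-like polypeptide made of six repeats of a ten-pentapeptide VPGXG block (guest residues Glu, Val, Ala and Gly), and a terminal cysteine.

TEV cleavage removes the His-TagGFP2 portion, which can serve for purification and visual tracking. This exposes an N-terminal GGG that acts as the nucleophile for sortase-mediated ligation. The C-terminal cysteine provides a thiol for site-specific chemical coupling. The resulting polypeptide therefore carries two orthogonal attachment handles on a defined-length ("120nm") repetitive protein polymer, in line with the depositor's cited work on enzymatic ligation and modification of such polymers.
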