Addgene plasmid #90473: pET28a-HIS-TagGFP2-TEV-GGG-ELP(120nm)-Cys
Purpose: Elastin Like Polypeptide: [(VPGEG)-(VPGVG)4-(VPGAG)2-(VPGGG)2-(VPGEG)]6, with N-Term TagGFP2, and a TEV-cleavage site, leaving an N-terminal Sortase Recognition Sequence GGG and a C-terminal Cysteine
Depositing lab: Hermann Gaub.
Backbone
  Vector backbone: pET28a
  Backbone manufacturer: Novagen
  Backbone size w/o insert (bp): 5219
  Total vector size (bp): 6884
  Vector type: Bacterial Expression
Growth in bacteria
  Bacterial resistance: Kanamycin, 50 μg/mL
  Growth temperature: 37°C
  Growth strain: DH5alpha
  Growth instructions: For protein production transformed NiCo21(DE3) strains in auto induction media (supplemented with 5 mg/ml proline, valine and 10 mg/ml glycin) were grown for 24 hrs (6 hrs 37°C, 18 hrs 25°C).
  Copy number: Low Copy
Gene/Insert
  Gene/Insert name: TagGFP2-TEV-GGG-ELP(120nm)-Cys (alt name: Elastin like polypeptide)
  Species: Synthetic
  Insert size (bp): 1665
  Promoter: T7
  Tag / fusion protein: Sortase-Tag (N terminal on insert); Cysteine (C terminal on insert)
  Cloning method: Gibson Cloning
  Sequencing primers: 5′ CCGATCTTCCCCATCGGT; 3′ CTAGTTATTGCTCAGCGGT
Terms and licenses: Academic/Nonprofit Terms; Industry Terms: Not Available to Industry
Depositor comments: The underlying cloning procedure of the employed ELP genes is described in this article: Ott, W.; Nicolaus, T.; Gaub, H. E.; Nash, M. A. Sequence-Independent Cloning and Post-Translational Modification of Repetitive Protein Polymers through Sortase and Sfp-Mediated Enzymatic Ligation. Biomacromolecules 2016, 17, 1330−1338.
How to cite: pET28a-HIS-TagGFP2-TEV-GGG-ELP(120nm)-Cys was a gift from Hermann Gaub (Addgene plasmid # 90473 ; http://n2t.net/addgene:90473 ; RRID:Addgene_90473)
