>Addgene plasmid #90473 | pET28a-HIS-TagGFP2-TEV-GGG-ELP(120nm)-Cys | depositor partial sequence | sequence record 175178 | Reading Frame sequence - fully sequenced
ATGCACCACCACCACCACCACGGTTCTGGTGGTGAAGAACTGTTCGCTGGTATCGTTCCGGTTCTGATCG
AACTGGACGGTGACGTTCACGGTCACAAATTCTCTGTTCGTGGTGAAGGTGAAGGTGACGCTGACTACGG
TAAACTGGAAATCAAATTCATCTGCACCACCGGTAAACTGCCGGTTCCGTGGCCGACCCTGGTTACCACC
CTGTGCTACGGTATCCAGTGCTTCGCTCGTTACCCGGAACACATGAAAATGAACGACTTCTTCAAATCTG
CTATGCCGGAAGGTTACATCCAGGAACGTACCATCCAGTTCCAGGACGACGGTAAATACAAAACCCGTGG
TGAAGTTAAATTCGAAGGTGACACCCTGGTTAACCGTATCGAACTGAAAGGTAAAGACTTCAAAGAAGAC
GGTAACATCCTGGGTCACAAACTGGAATACTCTTTCAACTCTCACAACGTTTACATCCGTCCGGACAAAG
CTAACAACGGTCTGGAAGCTAACTTCAAAACCCGTCACAACATCGAAGGTGGTGGTGTTCAGCTGGCTGA
CCACTACCAGACCAACGTTCCGCTGGGTGACGGTCCGGTTCTGATCCCGATCAACCACTACCTGTCTACC
CAGACCAAAATCTCTAAAGACCGTAACGAAGCTCGTGACCACATGGTTCTGCTGGAATCTTTCTCTGCTT
GCTGCCACACCCACGGTATGGACGAACTGTACCGTGAAAACCTGTACTTCCAGGGGGGCGGTGTGCCGGG
AGAAGGAGTCCCTGGTGTCGGTGTCCCAGGCGTGGGTGTTCCGGGTGTGGGCGTTCCAGGCGTAGGCGTA
CCGGGCGCGGGTGTTCCTGGTGCTGGTGTTCCGGGCGGCGGTGTTCCGGGGGGTGGCGTTCCGGGTGAAG
GAGTACCAGGCGAAGGCGTGCCGGGTGTCGGTGTCCCAGGCGTGGGTGTTCCGGGTGTGGGCGTTCCAGG
CGTAGGCGTACCGGGCGCGGGTGTTCCTGGTGCTGGTGTTCCGGGCGGCGGTGTTCCGGGGGGTGGCGTT
CCGGGTGAGGGTGTACCAGGCGAAGGGGTGCCGGGTGTCGGTGTCCCAGGCGTGGGTGTTCCGGGTGTGG
GCGTTCCAGGCGTAGGCGTACCGGGCGCGGGTGTTCCTGGTGCTGGTGTTCCGGGCGGCGGTGTTCCGGG
GGGTGGCGTTCCGGGTGAGGGTGTGCCGGGAGAAGGAGTCCCTGGTGTCGGTGTCCCAGGCGTGGGTGTT
CCGGGTGTGGGCGTTCCAGGCGTAGGCGTACCGGGCGCGGGTGTTCCTGGTGCTGGTGTTCCGGGCGGCG
GTGTTCCGGGGGGTGGCGTTCCGGGTGAAGGAGTACCAGGCGAAGGCGTGCCGGGTGTCGGTGTCCCAGG
CGTGGGTGTTCCGGGTGTGGGCGTTCCAGGCGTAGGCGTACCGGGCGCGGGTGTTCCTGGTGCTGGTGTT
CCGGGCGGCGGTGTTCCGGGGGGTGGCGTTCCGGGTGAGGGTGTACCAGGCGAAGGGGTGCCGGGTGTCG
GTGTCCCAGGCGTGGGTGTTCCGGGTGTGGGCGTTCCAGGCGTAGGCGTACCGGGCGCGGGTGTTCCTGG
TGCTGGTGTTCCGGGCGGCGGTGTTCCGGGGGGTGGCGTTCCGGGTGAAGGTTGC
